Addgene plasmid #168689: pDONR223 HCoV-OC43 NSP4_nostop
Purpose: Gateway-compatible Entry vector
Depositing lab: Fritz Roth. Depositing organization: Sinai Health System. Publication: A resource of human coronavirus protein-coding sequences in a flexible, multipurpose Gateway Entry clone collection. Weller B, Lin CW, Pogoutse O, Sauer M, Marin-de la Rosa N, Strobel A, Young V, Knapp JJ, Rayhan A, Falter C, Kim DK, Roth FP, Falter-Braun P. G3 (Bethesda). 2023 Jul 5;13(7):jkad105. doi: 10.1093/g3journal/jkad105. PubMed 37267226.
Backbone
  Vector backbone: pDONR223
  Backbone manufacturer: Rual et al, Genome Res. 14:2128-2135, 2004.
  Backbone size w/o insert (bp): 5005
  Vector type: Other
Growth in bacteria
  Bacterial resistance: Spectinomycin, 50 μg/mL
  Growth temperature: 37°C
  Growth strain: DH5alpha
  Copy number: Unknown
Gene/Insert
  Gene/Insert name: NSP4
  Species: Other
  Insert size (bp): 1488
  Entrez Gene: ORF1ab (a.k.a. EYW02_gp1)
  Cloning method: Gateway Cloning
  Sequencing primers: 5′ m13-For; 3′ m13-Rev
Resource information
  A portion of this plasmid was derived from a plasmid made by: Falter-Braun Lab
Terms and licenses: Academic/Nonprofit Terms; Industry Terms
How to cite: pDONR223 HCoV-OC43 NSP4_nostop was a gift from Fritz Roth (Addgene plasmid # 168689 ; http://n2t.net/addgene:168689 ; RRID:Addgene_168689)
