[The description below was written by a language model from this plasmid's Addgene catalogue record.]
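Description:
pDONR223 HCoV-OC43 NSP4_nostop is a Gateway-compatible Entry clone built on the pDONR223 donor backbone (listed as 5005 bp without insert) and maintained in E. coli under spectinomycin selection. The copy number is recorded as unknown, and the record includes no feature table, so the origin of replication and other backbone elements are not itemised. The vector type is listed only as "Other", which fits a cloning intermediate that is not meant to drive expression itself. No promoter is recorded for the insert.

The insert is a 1488 bp coding sequence for NSP4, a non-structural protein of human coronavirus OC43 that is encoded within the viral ORF1ab polyprotein gene. It was introduced by Gateway cloning. In an Entry clone the open reading frame normally sits between attL recombination sites, so an LR reaction can move it in a defined orientation and reading frame into any compatible Destination vector. The "nostop" in the name indicates that the open reading frame lacks its termination codon. This allows read-through into C-terminal tags or fusion partners supplied by the Destination vector, such as epitope tags, fluorescent proteins or two-hybrid domains. M13 forward and reverse primer sites flank the insert for sequence verification.

The plasmid belongs to a collection of human coronavirus protein-coding sequences provided as flexible, multipurpose Entry clones. Its typical use is as a source from which NSP4 is shuttled into expression vectors chosen by the user. The record does not specify particular downstream applications.
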