>Addgene plasmid #168689 | pDONR223 HCoV-OC43 NSP4_nostop | depositor partial sequence | sequence record 326898 | Inserted CDS without stop codon
ATGGCAGTTTTTAGTTATTTTGTTTATGTGTGTTTTGTGTTGAGTTTGGTCTGTTTTATTGGACTGTGGT
GCTTAATGCCCACTTACACAGTACACAAATCAGATTTTCAGCTTCCCGTTTATGCCAGTTATAAAGTTTT
AGATAATGGTGTTATTAGAGATGTTAGCGTTGAAGATGTTTGTTTCGCTAACAAATTTGAACAATTTGAT
CAATGGTATGAGTCTACATTTGGTCTAAGTTATTATAGTAACAGTATGGCTTGTCCCATTGTTGTTGCTG
TAATAGATCAGGATTTTGGCTCTACAGTGTTTAATGTCCCTACCAAAGTGTTACGATATGGTTATCATGT
GTTGCACTTTATTACACATGCACTTTCTGCTGATGGAGTGCAGTGTTATACGCCACATAGTCAAATATCG
TATTCTAATTTTTATGCTAGTGGCTGTGTGCTTTCCTCTGCTTGCACTATGTTTACAATGGCCGATGGTA
GTCCACAACCTTATTGTTATACAGAGGGGCTTATGCAAAATGCTTCTCTGTATAGTTCATTGGTACCTCA
CGTGCGGTATAATCTTGCTAATGCTAAAGGTTTTATCCGTTTTCCAGAAGTGTTGCGAGAAGGGCTTGTA
CGTATCGTGCGTACTCGTTCTATGTCGTATTGCAGAGTTGGATTATGTGAGGAAGCTGATGAGGGTATAT
GCTTTAATTTTAATGGTTCTTGGGTGCTTAATAATGATTATTATAGATCATTGCCTGGGACCTTTTGTGG
TAGAGATGTTTTTGATTTAATTTATCAGCTATTTAAAGGTTTAGCACAGCCTGTGGATTTTTTGGCATTG
ACTGCTAGTTCCATTGCTGGTGCTATACTCGCTGTAATTGTTGTTTTGGTGTTTTATTACCTAATAAAGC
TTAAACGTGCTTTTGGTGATTACACCAGTGTTGTTTTTGTTAACGTGATTGTGTGGTGTGTAAATTTTAT
GATGCTTTTTGTGTTTCAAGTTTACCCCATACTTTCTTGTGTATATGCTATTTGTTATTTTTATGCCACG
CTTTATTTCCCTTCGGAGATAAGTGTGATAATGCACTTACAATGGCTAGTTATGTATGGCACTATTATGC
CTTTATGGTTTTGTTTGCTATATATAGCTGTTGTTGTTTCAAATCATGCTTTTTGGGTATTTTCTTACTG
CAGAAAGCTTGGTACTTCTGTTCGTAGTGATGGTACATTTGAAGAAATGGCTCTCACTACTTTTATGATT
ACAAAAGATTCTTATTGTAAGCTTAAGAATTCTTTGTCTGATGTTGCTTTTAATAGATATTTGAGTTTGT
ATAATAAATATAGGTATTACAGCGGTAAAATGGATACTGCTGCATATAGGGAGGCTGCTTGCTCTCAGTT
GGCTAAAGCAATGGACACATTTACCAATAATAATGGTAGTGATGTGCTTTACCAACCGCCTACTGCTTCC
GTCTCAACTTCATTCTTGCAATAA
